>Addgene plasmid #245199 | pET-28b His6-TEV-SHP2-FL(E69K) | addgene full sequence | sequence record 487442 | Addgene NGS Result
TTGAGATCCTTTTTTTCTGCGCGTAATCTGCTGCTTGCAAACAAAAAAACCACCGCTACCAGCGGTGGTT
TGTTTGCCGGATCAAGAGCTACCAACTCTTTTTCCGAAGGTAACTGGCTTCAGCAGAGCGCAGATACCAA
ATACTGTCCTTCTAGTGTAGCCGTAGTTAGGCCACCACTTCAAGAACTCTGTAGCACCGCCTACATACCT
CGCTCTGCTAATCCTGTTACCAGTGGCTGCTGCCAGTGGCGATAAGTCGTGTCTTACCGGGTTGGACTCA
AGACGATAGTTACCGGATAAGGCGCAGCGGTCGGGCTGAACGGGGGGTTCGTGCACACAGCCCAGCTTGG
AGCGAACGACCTACACCGAACTGAGATACCTACAGCGTGAGCTATGAGAAAGCGCCACGCTTCCCGAAGG
GAGAAAGGCGGACAGGTATCCGGTAAGCGGCAGGGTCGGAACAGGAGAGCGCACGAGGGAGCTTCCAGGG
GGAAACGCCTGGTATCTTTATAGTCCTGTCGGGTTTCGCCACCTCTGACTTGAGCGTCGATTTTTGTGAT
GCTCGTCAGGGGGGCGGAGCCTATGGAAAAACGCCAGCAACGCGGCCTTTTTACGGTTCCTGGCCTTTTG
CTGGCCTTTTGCTCACATGTTCTTTCCTGCGTTATCCCCTGATTCTGTGGATAACCGTATTACCGCCTTT
GAGTGAGCTGATACCGCTCGCCGCAGCCGAACGACCGAGCGCAGCGAGTCAGTGAGCGAGGAAGCGGAAG
AGCGCCTGATGCGGTATTTTCTCCTTACGCATCTGTGCGGTATTTCACACCGCAATGGTGCACTCTCAGT
ACAATCTGCTCTGATGCCGCATAGTTAAGCCAGTATACACTCCGCTATCGCTACGTGACTGGGTCATGGC
TGCGCCCCGACACCCGCCAACACCCGCTGACGCGCCCTGACGGGCTTGTCTGCTCCCGGCATCCGCTTAC
AGACAAGCTGTGACCGTCTCCGGGAGCTGCATGTGTCAGAGGTTTTCACCGTCATCACCGAAACGCGCGA
GGCAGCTGCGGTAAAGCTCATCAGCGTGGTCGTGAAGCGATTCACAGATGTCTGCCTGTTCATCCGCGTC
CAGCTCGTTGAGTTTCTCCAGAAGCGTTAATGTCTGGCTTCTGATAAAGCGGGCCATGTTAAGGGCGGTT
TTTTCCTGTTTGGTCACTGATGCCTCCGTGTAAGGGGGATTTCTGTTCATGGGGGTAATGATACCGATGA
AACGAGAGAGGATGCTCACGATACGGGTTACTGATGATGAACATGCCCGGTTACTGGAACGTTGTGAGGG
TAAACAACTGGCGGTATGGATGCGGCGGGACCAGAGAAAAATCACTCAGGGTCAATGCCAGCGCTTCGTT
AATACAGATGTAGGTGTTCCACAGGGTAGCCAGCAGCATCCTGCGATGCAGATCCGGAACATAATGGTGC
AGGGCGCTGACTTCCGCGTTTCCAGACTTTACGAAACACGGAAACCGAAGACCATTCATGTTGTTGCTCA
GGTCGCAGACGTTTTGCAGCAGCAGTCGCTTCACGTTCGCTCGCGTATCGGTGATTCATTCTGCTAACCA
GTAAGGCAACCCCGCCAGCCTAGCCGGGTCCTCAACGACAGGAGCACGATCATGCGCACCCGTGGGGCCG
CCATGCCGGCGATAATGGCCTGCTTCTCGCCGAAACGTTTGGTGGCGGGACCAGTGACGAAGGCTTGAGC
GAGGGCGTGCAAGATTCCGAATACCGCAAGCGACAGGCCGATCATCGTCGCGCTCCAGCGAAAGCGGTCC
TCGCCGAAAATGACCCAGAGCGCTGCCGGCACCTGTCCTACGAGTTGCATGATAAAGAAGACAGTCATAA
GTGCGGCGACGATAGTCATGCCCCGCGCCCACCGGAAGGAGCTGACTGGGTTGAAGGCTCTCAAGGGCAT
CGGTCGAGATCCCGGTGCCTAATGAGTGAGCTAACTTACATTAATTGCGTTGCGCTCACTGCCCGCTTTC
CAGTCGGGAAACCTGTCGTGCCAGCTGCATTAATGAATCGGCCAACGCGCGGGGAGAGGCGGTTTGCGTA
TTGGGCGCCAGGGTGGTTTTTCTTTTCACCAGTGAGACGGGCAACAGCTGATTGCCCTTCACCGCCTGGC
CCTGAGAGAGTTGCAGCAAGCGGTCCACGCTGGTTTGCCCCAGCAGGCGAAAATCCTGTTTGATGGTGGT
TAACGGCGGGATATAACATGAGCTGTCTTCGGTATCGTCGTATCCCACTACCGAGATATCCGCACCAACG
CGCAGCCCGGACTCGGTAATGGCGCGCATTGCGCCCAGCGCCATCTGATCGTTGGCAACCAGCATCGCAG
TGGGAACGATGCCCTCATTCAGCATTTGCATGGTTTGTTGAAAACCGGACATGGCACTCCAGTCGCCTTC
CCGTTCCGCTATCGGCTGAATTTGATTGCGAGTGAGATATTTATGCCAGCCAGCCAGACGCAGACGCGCC
GAGACAGAACTTAATGGGCCCGCTAACAGCGCGATTTGCTGGTGACCCAATGCGACCAGATGCTCCACGC
CCAGTCGCGTACCGTCTTCATGGGAGAAAATAATACTGTTGATGGGTGTCTGGTCAGAGACATCAAGAAA
TAACGCCGGAACATTAGTGCAGGCAGCTTCCACAGCAATGGCATCCTGGTCATCCAGCGGATAGTTAATG
ATCAGCCCACTGACGCGTTGCGCGAGAAGATTGTGCACCGCCGCTTTACAGGCTTCGACGCCGCTTCGTT
CTACCATCGACACCACCACGCTGGCACCCAGTTGATCGGCGCGAGATTTAATCGCCGCGACAATTTGCGA
CGGCGCGTGCAGGGCCAGACTGGAGGTGGCAACGCCAATCAGCAACGACTGTTTGCCCGCCAGTTGTTGT
GCCACGCGGTTGGGAATGTAATTCAGCTCCGCCATCGCCGCTTCCACTTTTTCCCGCGTTTTCGCAGAAA
CGTGGCTGGCCTGGTTCACCACGCGGGAAACGGTCTGATAAGAGACACCGGCATACTCTGCGACATCGTA
TAACGTTACTGGTTTCACATTCACCACCCTGAATTGACTCTCTTCCGGGCGCTATCATGCCATACCGCGA
AAGGTTTTGCGCCATTCGATGGTGTCCGGGATCTCGACGCTCTCCCTTATGCGACTCCTGCATTAGGAAG
CAGCCCAGTAGTAGGTTGAGGCCGTTGAGCACCGCCGCCGCAAGGAATGGTGCATGCAAGGAGATGGCGC
CCAACAGTCCCCCGGCCACGGGGCCTGCCACCATACCCACGCCGAAACAAGCGCTCATGAGCCCGAAGTG
GCGAGCCCGATCTTCCCCATCGGTGATGTCGGCGATATAGGCGCCAGCAACCGCACCTGTGGCGCCGGTG
ATGCCGGCCACGATGCGTCCGGCGTAGAGGATCGAGATCTCGATCCCGCGAAATTAATACGACTCACTAT
AGGGGAATTGTGAGCGGATAACAATTCCCCTCTAGAAATAATTTTGTTTAACTTTAAGAAGGAGATATAC
CATGGGCAGCAGCCATCATCATCATCATCACGATTACGATATCCCAACGACCGAAAACCTTTACTTCCAG
GGCCATATGACATCGCGGAGATGGTTTCACCCAAATATCACTGGTGTGGAGGCAGAAAACCTACTGTTGA
CAAGAGGAGTTGATGGCAGTTTTTTGGCAAGGCCTAGTAAAAGTAACCCTGGAGACTTCACACTTTCCGT
TAGAAGAAATGGAGCTGTCACCCACATCAAGATTCAGAACACTGGTGATTACTATGACCTGTATGGAGGG
AAGAAATTTGCCACTTTGGCTGAGTTGGTCCAGTATTACATGGAACATCACGGGCAATTAAAAGAGAAGA
ATGGAGATGTCATTGAGCTTAAATATCCTCTGAACTGTGCAGATCCTACCTCTGAAAGGTGGTTTCATGG
ACATCTCTCTGGGAAAGAAGCAGAGAAATTATTAACTGAAAAAGGAAAACATGGTAGTTTTCTTGTACGA
GAGAGCCAGAGCCACCCTGGAGATTTTGTTCTTTCTGTGCGCACTGGTGATGACAAAGGGGAGAGCAATG
ACGGCAAGTCTAAAGTGACCCATGTTATGATTCGCTGTCAGGAACTGAAATACGACGTTGGTGGAGGAGA
ACGGTTTGATTCTTTGACAGATCTTGTGGAACATTATAAGAAGAATCCTATGGTGGAAACATTGGGTACA
GTACTACAACTCAAGCAGCCCCTTAACACGACTCGTATAAATGCTGCTGAAATAGAAAGCAGAGTTCGAG
AACTAAGCAAATTAGCTGAGACCACAGATAAAGTCAAACAAGGCTTTTGGGAAGAATTTGAGACACTACA
ACAACAGGAGTGCAAACTTCTCTACAGCCGAAAAGAGGGTCAAAGGCAAGAAAACAAAAACAAAAATAGA
TATAAAAACATCCTGCCCTTTGATCATACCAGGGTTGTCCTACACGATGGTGATCCCAATGAGCCTGTTT
CAGATTACATCAATGCAAATATCATCATGCCTGAATTTGAAACCAAGTGCAACAATTCAAAGCCCAAAAA
GAGTTACATTGCCACACAAGGCTGCCTGCAAAACACGGTGAATGACTTTTGGCGGATGGTGTTCCAAGAA
AACTCCCGAGTGATTGTCATGACAACGAAAGAAGTGGAGAGAGGAAAGAGTAAATGTGTCAAATACTGGC
CTGATGAGTATGCTCTAAAAGAATATGGCGTCATGCGTGTTAGGAACGTCAAAGAAAGCGCCGCTCATGA
CTATACGCTAAGAGAACTTAAACTTTCAAAGGTTGGACAAGGGAATACGGAGAGAACGGTCTGGCAATAC
CACTTTCGGACCTGGCCGGACCACGGCGTGCCCAGCGACCCTGGGGGCGTGCTGGACTTCCTGGAGGAGG
TGCACCATAAGCAGGAGAGCATCATGGATGCAGGGCCGGTCGTGGTGCACTGCAGTGCTGGAATTGGCCG
GACAGGGACGTTCATTGTGATTGATATTCTTATTGACATCATCAGAGAGAAAGGTGTTGACTGCGATATT
GACGTTCCCAAAACCATCCAGATGGTGCGGTCTCAGAGGTCAGGGATGGTCCAGACAGAAGCACAGTACC
GATTTATCTATATGGCGGTCCAGCATTATATTGAAACACTACAGCGCAGGATTGAAGAAGAGCAGAAAAG
CAAGAGGAAAGGGCACGAATATACAAATATTAAGTATTCTCTAGCGGACCAGACGAGTGGAGATCAGAGC
CCTCTCCCGCCTTGTACTCCAACGCCACCCTGTGCAGAAATGAGAGAAGACAGTGCTAGAGTCTATGAAA
ACGTGGGCCTGATGCAACAGCAGAAAAGTTTCAGATAGGGATCCGAATTCGAGCTCCGTCGACAAGCTTG
CGGCCGCACTCGAGCACCACCACCACCACCACTGAGATCCGGCTGCTAACAAAGCCCGAAAGGAAGCTGA
GTTGGCTGCTGCCACCGCTGAGCAATAACTAGCATAACCCCTTGGGGCCTCTAAACGGGTCTTGAGGGGT
TTTTTGCTGAAAGGAGGAACTATATCCGGATTGGCGAATGGG
[124 nt withheld, positions 5643-5766]
C
[91 nt withheld, positions 5768-5858]
A
[49 nt withheld, positions 5860-5908]
CCTTTGACGTTGGAGTCCACGTTCTTT
[37 nt withheld, positions 5936-5972]
ACCCTATCTCGGTCTATTCTTTTGATTTATAAGGGATTTTGCCGATTTCGGCCTATTGGTTAAAAAATGA
GCTGATTTAACAAAAATTTAACGCGAATTTTAACAAAATATTAACGCTTACAATTTAGGTGGCACTTTTC
GGGGAAATGTGCGCGGAACCCCTATTTGTTTATTTTTCTAAATACATTCAAATATGTATCCGCTCATGAA
TTAATTCTTAGAAAAACTCATCGAGCATCAAATGAAACTGCAATTTATTCATATCAGGATTATCAATACC
ATATTTTTGAAAAAGCCGTTTCTGTAATGAAGGAGAAAACTCACCGAGGCAGTTCCATAGGATGGCAAGA
TCCTGGTATCGGTCTGCGATTCCGACTCGTCCAACATCAATACAACCTATTAATTTCCCCTCGTCAAAAA
TAAGGTTATCAAGTGAGAAATCACCATGAGTGACGACTGAATCCGGTGAGAATGGCAAAAGTTTATGCAT
TTCTTTCCAGACTTGTTCAACAGGCCAGCCATTACGCTCGTCATCAAAATCACTCGCATCAACCAAACCG
TTATTCATTCGTGATTGCGCCTGAGCGAGACGAAATACGCGATCGCTGTTAAAAGGACAATTACAAACAG
GAATCGAATGCAACCGGCGCAGGAACACTGCCAGCGCATCAACAATATTTTCACCTGAATCAGGATATTC
TTCTAATACCTGGAATGCTGTTTTCCCGGGGATCGCAGTGGTGAGTAACCATGCATCATCAGGAGTACGG
ATAAAATGCTTGATGGTCGGAAGAGGCATAAATTCCGTCAGCCAGTTTAGTCTGACCATCTCATCTGTAA
CATCATTGGCAACGCTACCTTTGCCATGTTTCAGAAACAACTCTGGCGCATCGGGCTTCCCATACAATCG
ATAGATTGTCGCACCTGATTGCCCGACATTATCGCGAGCCCATTTATACCCATATAAATCAGCATCCATG
TTGGAATTTAATCGCGGCCTAGAGCAAGACGTTTCCCGTTGAATATGGCTCATAACACCCCTTGTATTAC
TGTTTATGTAAGCAGACAGTTTTATTGTTCATGACCAAAATCCCTTAACGTGAGTTTTCGTTCCACTGAG
CGTCAGACCCCGTAGAAAAGATCAAAGGATCTTC
Features (pLannotate 1.2.2; 20 found; start..end, strand, type, name):
      1..589     +  rep_origin     ori: high-copy-number ColE1/pMB1/pBR322/pUC origin of replication
    775..914     -  misc_feature   bom: basis of mobility region from pBR322
   1016..1207    -  CDS            rop: Rop protein, which maintains plasmids at low copy number; rop
   1224..1604    +  CDS            YPB1_ECOLX: Protein predicted: Swiss-Prot protein existence level 4. From Escherichia coli.
   1676..1967    -  CDS            TcR (fragment): tetracycline efflux protein; tet; confers resistance to tetracycline
   1982..2003    -  protein_bind   CAP binding site: CAP binding activates transcription in the presence of cAMP. E. coli catabolite activator protein
   2016..3098    -  CDS            lacI: lac repressor; lacI; The lac repressor binds to the lac operator to inhibit transcription in E. coli. This inhibition can be relieved by adding lactose or isopropyl-β-D-thiogalactopyranoside (IPTG).
   3099..3176    -  promoter       lacI promoter: lacI
   3184..3463    -  CDS            TcR (fragment): tetracycline efflux protein; tet; confers resistance to tetracycline
   3485..3503    +  promoter       T7 promoter: promoter for bacteriophage T7 RNA polymerase
   3504..3528    +  protein_bind   lac operator: The lac repressor binds to the lac operator to inhibit transcription in E. coli. This inhibition can be relieved by adding lactose or isopropyl-β-D-thiogalactopyranoside (IPTG). lac repressor encoded by lacI
   3543..3565    +  RBS            RBS: efficient ribosome binding site from bacteriophage T7 gene 10 (Olins and Rangwala, 1989)
   3584..3600    +  CDS            capTEV™ (fragment): composite tag for in vivo biotinylation, TEV protease cleavage, and 6xHis tagging
   3647..5425    +  CDS            PTPN11: PTN11_HUMAN - Also known as PTP2C, SHPTP2. Experimental evidence at protein level: Swiss-Prot protein existence level 1. Acts downstream of various receptor and cytoplasmic protein tyrosine kinases to participate in the signal transduction from the cell surface to the nucleus (PubMed:10655584, PubMed:18559669, PubMed:18829466, PubMed:26742426, PubMed:28074573). Positively regulates MAPK signal transduction pathway (PubMed:28074573). Dephosphorylates GAB1, ARHGAP35 and EGFR (PubMed:28074573). Dephosphorylates ROCK2 at 'Tyr-722' resulting in stimulation of its RhoA binding activity (PubMed:18559
   5475..5492    +  CDS            9xHis (fragment): 9xHis affinity tag
   5502..5551    +  CDS            SET1 (fragment): solubility-enhancement tag derived from T7 phage gene 10B
   5559..5606    +  terminator     T7 terminator: transcription terminator for bacteriophage T7 RNA polymerase
   5643..6071    +  rep_origin     f1 ori (sequence partly withheld): f1 bacteriophage origin of replication; arrow indicates direction of (+) strand synthesis
   6124..6181    +  promoter       AmpR promoter (fragment): bla
   6190..7005    -  CDS            KanR: aminoglycoside phosphotransferase; aph(3')-Ia; confers resistance to kanamycin in bacteria or G418 (Geneticin®) in eukaryotes
