[The description below was written by a language model from this plasmid's Addgene catalogue record and pLannotate feature annotations shown in this document.]
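Description:
pET-28b His6-TEV-SHP2-FL(E69K) is a bacterial expression plasmid of about 7.1 kb built on a pET-28b backbone for producing recombinant full-length human SHP2, the protein tyrosine phosphatase encoded by PTPN11, carrying an E69K substitution. It replicates in E. coli from a ColE1/pBR322-type origin accompanied by the bom region and the rop gene, which holds copy number down, consistent with its low-copy listing. Selection is by kanamycin through the aph(3')-Ia KanR gene. An f1 origin is also present, along with backbone remnants that the annotation tool scores as tetracycline-resistance fragments flanking the lacI cassette.

The expression unit follows the standard pET layout: a T7 promoter immediately followed by a lac operator, the strong T7 gene 10 ribosome binding site, the tagged open reading frame, and a T7 terminator. The plasmid-borne lacI gene, driven by its own promoter, supplies repressor so that transcription remains low until IPTG is added in a host that provides T7 RNA polymerase. The SHP2 coding sequence is preceded by an N-terminal 6xHis tag for metal-affinity purification. The construct name indicates a TEV protease site between tag and protein, allowing tag removal, and a short match to a composite His/TEV tag upstream of PTPN11 is consistent with this. A His-tag sequence from the vector is also annotated downstream of the insert, but the record lists only the N-terminal tag, so whether this downstream sequence is translated cannot be determined from the record.

The stated purpose is production of His-tagged full-length SHP2. The associated work is a deep mutational scanning study of SHP2 regulation and pathogenicity, so this mutant protein was presumably made for that study, although the record does not describe the effect of E69K itself.
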