Addgene plasmid #245199: pET-28b His6-TEV-SHP2-FL(E69K)
Purpose: Production of His-tagged full-length SHP2
Depositing lab: Neel Shah. Depositing organization: Columbia University. Publication: Deep mutational scanning of the multi-domain phosphatase SHP2 reveals mechanisms of regulation and pathogenicity. Jiang Z, van Vlimmeren AE, Karandur D, Semmelman A, Shah NH. Nat Commun. 2025 Jul 1;16(1):5464. doi: 10.1038/s41467-025-60641-4. PubMed 40595497.
Backbone
  Vector backbone: pET
  Vector type: Bacterial Expression
Growth in bacteria
  Bacterial resistance: Kanamycin, 50 μg/mL
  Growth temperature: 37°C
  Growth strain: DH5alpha
  Copy number: Low Copy
Gene/Insert
  Gene/Insert name: SHP2 full-length
  Species: H. sapiens (human)
  Mutation: E69K
  Tag / fusion protein: 6xHis (N terminal on insert)
  Cloning method: Gibson Cloning
Terms and licenses: Academic/Nonprofit Terms; Industry Terms: Not Available to Industry
How to cite: pET-28b His6-TEV-SHP2-FL(E69K) was a gift from Neel Shah (Addgene plasmid # 245199 ; http://n2t.net/addgene:245199 ; RRID:Addgene_245199)
